Addgene plasmid #169356: pAW8-aid-5Myc-Turg1:kanMX6
Purpose: C-terminal aid-5Myc degron cassette with kanMX6 marker for S. pombe
Depositing lab: Tony Carr. Depositing organization: University of Sussex.
Backbone
  Vector backbone: pUC19
  Vector type: Yeast Expression
Growth in bacteria
  Bacterial resistance: Ampicillin, 100 μg/mL
  Growth temperature: 37°C
  Growth strain: DH5alpha
  Copy number: High Copy
Gene/Insert
  Gene/Insert name: auxin-inducible degron (aid)
  Species: A. thaliana (mustard weed)
  Tag / fusion protein: 5XMyc (C terminal on insert)
  Cloning method: Gibson Cloning
Terms and licenses: Academic/Nonprofit Terms; Industry Terms: Not Available to Industry
How to cite: pAW8-aid-5Myc-Turg1:kanMX6 was a gift from Tony Carr (Addgene plasmid # 169356 ; http://n2t.net/addgene:169356 ; RRID:Addgene_169356)
