[The description below was written by a language model from this plasmid's Addgene catalogue record and pLannotate feature annotations shown in this document.]
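Description:
pAW8-aid-5Myc-Turg1:kanMX6 is a fission yeast tagging plasmid built on a pUC19-type backbone and designed to add a C-terminal auxin-inducible degron to proteins in Schizosaccharomyces pombe. In E. coli it is maintained at high copy through the ColE1/pUC origin and selected with ampicillin via the β-lactamase gene. The annotated sequence also carries the S. pombe ars1 autonomously replicating sequence and the S. cerevisiae LEU2 gene with its own promoter. Together these would allow episomal maintenance and leucine-prototrophy selection in a suitable yeast host.

The payload begins at a loxP site. It is followed by the degron derived from Arabidopsis thaliana IAA17 (annotated as the mini-AID region), then a block of Myc epitopes that the catalogue describes as 5xMyc; the annotation tool matches it as a fragment of a 13xMyc array. After that comes a kanMX marker conferring G418 resistance in yeast. The name indicates a urg1 terminator (Turg1) between the tag and the marker, although this element is not picked up in the feature table. Only one loxP site is annotated, and the record does not identify a second, possibly variant, lox site.

Elsewhere on the plasmid, a Cre recombinase coding sequence sits under the thiamine-repressible nmt1 promoter. This arrangement suggests that the plasmid supplies its own recombinase, so that the lox-associated cassette can be exchanged into a pre-marked genomic locus, with kanMX6 selecting integrants. The record itself states only that it is a C-terminal tagging cassette. In cells expressing the TIR1 F-box protein, auxin addition targets the aid-tagged protein for degradation, giving conditional depletion, while the Myc epitopes allow detection of the fusion. Short fragments annotated as NFS1, hus5, rop, bom, lacI and lacZα appear to be backbone or flanking remnants rather than functional genes.
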