Features (pLannotate 1.2.2; 23 found; start..end, strand, type, name):
    103..243     -  CDS            NFS1 (fragment): NFS1_YEAST - Also known as SPL1 From Saccharomyces cerevisiae (strain ATCC 204508 / S288c) (Baker's yeast).
    349..414     -  CDS            hus5 (fragment): UBC9_SCHPO - Also known as ubc9. Experimental evidence at protein level: Swiss-Prot protein existence level 1. Catalyzes the covalent attachment of ubiquitin-like protein SUMO/Smt3 to other proteins. Required for efficient recovery from DNA damage or S-phase arrest and normal mitosis. This may be as part of a checkpoint independent recovery process. From Schizosaccharomyces pombe (strain 972 / ATCC 24843) (Fission yeast).
    575..1356    +  rep_origin     ars1: Schizosaccharomyces pombe autonomously replicating sequence ars1
   1435..1484    -  misc_feature   bom (fragment): basis of mobility region from pBR322
   1586..1621    -  CDS            rop (fragment): Rop protein, which maintains plasmids at low copy number; rop
   1716..1820    +  promoter       AmpR promoter: bla
   1821..2681    +  CDS            AmpR: β-lactamase; bla; confers resistance to ampicillin, carbenicillin, and related antibiotics
   2852..3440    +  rep_origin     ori: high-copy-number ColE1/pMB1/pBR322/pUC origin of replication
   3623..3715    +  CDS            lacI (fragment): lac repressor; lacI; The lac repressor binds to the lac operator to inhibit transcription in E. coli. This inhibition can be relieved by adding lactose or isopropyl-β-D-thiogalactopyranoside (IPTG).
   3728..3749    +  protein_bind   CAP binding site: CAP binding activates transcription in the presence of cAMP. E. coli catabolite activator protein
   3764..3794    +  promoter       lac promoter: promoter for the E. coli lac operon
   3798..3820    +  protein_bind   lac operator (fragment): The lac repressor binds to the lac operator to inhibit transcription in E. coli. This inhibition can be relieved by adding lactose or isopropyl-β-D-thiogalactopyranoside (IPTG). lac repressor encoded by lacI
   3874..3907    +  protein_bind   loxP: Cre-mediated recombination occurs in the 8-bp core sequence (GCATACAT). Cre recombinase
   4138..4341    +  CDS            mini-AID: minimal degron from the auxin-responsive IAA17 protein of Arabidopsis thaliana (Kubota et al., 2013) acts as an auxin-inducible degron (AID) in the presence of TIR1
   4644..4830    +  CDS            13xMyc (fragment): 13 tandem Myc epitope tags
   5435..6791    +  gene           kanMX: yeast selectable marker conferring kanamycin resistance (Wach et al., 1994)
   6882..7039    +  CDS            lacZα (fragment): LacZα fragment of β-galactosidase; lacZ fragment
   7045..7096    -  misc_feature   bom (fragment): basis of mobility region from pBR322
   7671..8663    -  CDS            Cre: site-specific recombinase Cre is a site-specific recombinase from bacteriophage P1. Recombination occurs at loxP sequences.
   8713..8751    -  CDS            Cre (fragment): site-specific recombinase Cre is a site-specific recombinase from bacteriophage P1. Recombination occurs at loxP sequences.
   8753..9359    -  promoter       nmt1 promoter (fragment): wild-type nmt1 promoter from Schizosaccharomyces pombe, conferring strong thiamine-repressible expression
   9377..9766    +  promoter       LEU2 promoter: S. cerevisiae LEU2
   9797..10888   +  CDS            LEU2: LEU3_YEAST - Experimental evidence at protein level: Swiss-Prot protein existence level 1. Catalyzes the oxidation of 3-carboxy-2-hydroxy-4- methylpentanoate (3-isopropylmalate) to 3-carboxy-4-methyl-2- oxopentanoate. The product decarboxylates to 4-methyl-2 oxopentanoate. From Saccharomyces cerevisiae (strain ATCC 204508 / S288c) (Baker's yeast).
>Addgene plasmid #169356 | pAW8-aid-5Myc-Turg1:kanMX6 | addgene full sequence | sequence record 333204 | Addgene NGS Result
CAAAAAGTTAGGTGTAACAGAAAATCATGAAACTATGATTTCTAATTTATATATTGGAGGATTTTCTCTA
AAAAAAAAAATACAACAAATAAAAAACACTCAATGACCTGACCATTTGATGGAGTTTAAGTCAATACCTT
CTTGAACCATTTCCCATAATGGTGAAAGTTCCCTCAAGAATTTTACTCTGTCAGAAACGGCCTTAACGAC
GTAGTCGATCCGGACGATGGCCAACCTTCCAATTCATTAAATCGAGTCCTCCATCAGATGATTTACAAGG
TTTTGCATAGAATCCCTAAGTAAGAGAAGTTGTTAGTGATTTCTTCAAGTTTACTAAAATTTACATACAA
ATGGATGATCTCTTCTCCATTGTTTCCTTTCTTCTTGCAAACGCGTTTTACAAAGAGATGACATGCTATT
TTCTGATTATTTTTTTCTATAGTTTTCTATTTTGTACGTCCTTGGGAGTCCGAAATGTAAAATCGGGGTA
TGGTTAGTAGCGGCAGCGTTCATTATGGTATATAAAAGATAAAAAGTAGGGGCAAGCGAGACAGAATGGG
ATACAAGGGCATCGTCTATAATTATAGCTAAAAATTGTATTTTAATTTGTATTTTTTGTAATTTTATTTC
TCATTGTTTTACTTAAAATGAATGCGAATTAGAGAAAACTTCAACGAAATGTCAAAATAAGCTCAGCAAA
ATATACAATTTTAGGGAAAGCGATCAGCAACTTATTCTCCGTTGTAGATTCTTTTTCTTCATAAATTCCA
ACAATGTAACTGCCAATTGATTTTTCTCTAGATGCTAATAAATTGAAACTAATGAATATAATAACACAGG
TTTTGATAAATTGTAAACTCTTACTCAAAAAAAGAATGTTAAAACTAATTTAACCTTTTTATAAAGGCTC
ATGGCGTTAAAGAGGATAGTAAAAATTCTACAATTTTTTAATTTAATGTCACAATTGTCTTGCGAATATA
ATTCTATTAATTTTCGCTAACTGCTGTTTTAGTACTATTACTTTCAATATGCCTTATATGCAACTTTAAT
TCATGAAGAATGCAATATTTTTGCAATCTTTCTTGTACTGAGCGCTTTTTATCATTTAGTACTCATTATT
TAATTTTTCAGTAAAGGGCAATAAATAAATTTGTAGAAGATGCAATGTAATCTCCTCTATCCTTTTGCTC
ATATGTTTATGAGTATACCTAGTCTAGAAAGGCTTGTATTTAAAATATTATTCAATAAAAATTCACAATT
TTTACGACATGTGCTACCATTCACTTAACTTCCTGATTATAAAATTGGTTCGTTTATACTAATTACTTAA
GTACCTTTAACTAAACAAAATGCCTATATATATATTAATTTACAATGAGTGTCAGATAAGTCACTATGTC
CGAGTGGTTAAGGAGTTAGACTCGCCATCGATGGTATGGTGCACTCTCAGTACAATCTGCTCTGATGCCG
CATAGTTAAGCCAGCCCCGACACCCGCCAACACCCGCTGACGCGCCCTGACGGGCTTGTCTGCTCCCGGC
ATCCGCTTACAGACAAGCTGTGACCGTCTCCGGGAGCTGCATGTGTCAGAGGTTTTCACCGTCATCACCG
AAACGCGCGAGACGAAAGGGCCTCGTGATACGCCTATTTTTATAGGTTAATGTCATGATAATAATGGTTY
CTTAGACGTCAGGTGGCACTTTTCGGGGAAATGTGCGCGGAACCCCTATTTGTTTATTTTTCTAAATACA
TTCAAATATGTATCCGCTCATGAGACAATAACCCTGATAAATGCTTCAATAATATTGAAAAAGGAAGAGT
ATGAGTATTCAACATTTCCGTGTCGCCCTTATTCCCTTTTTTGCGGCATTTTGCCTTCCTGTTTTTGCTC
ACCCAGAAACGCTGGTGAAAGTAAAAGATGCTGAAGATCAGTTGGGTGCACGAGTGGGTTACATCGAACT
GGATCTCAACAGCGGTAAGATCCTTGAGAGTTTTCGCCCCGAAGAACGTTTTCCAATGATGAGCACTTTT
AAAGTTCTGCTATGTGGCGCGGTATTATCCCGTATTGACGCCGGGCAAGAGCAACTCGGTCGCCGCATAC
ACTATTCTCAGAATGACTTGGTTGAGTACTCACCAGTCACAGAAAAGCATCTTACGGATGGCATGACAGT
AAGAGAATTATGCAGTGCTGCCATAACCATGAGTGATAACACTGCGGCCAACTTACTTCTGACAACGATC
GGAGGACCGAAGGAGCTAACCGCTTTTTTGCACAACATGGGGGATCATGTAACTCGCCTTGATCGTTGGG
AACCGGAGCTGAATGAAGCCATACCAAACGACGAGCGTGACACCACGATGCCTGTAGCAATGGCAACAAC
GTTGCGCAAACTATTAACTGGCGAACTACTTACTCTAGCTTCCCGGCAACAATTAATAGACTGGATGGAG
GCGGATAAAGTTGCAGGACCACTTCTGCGCTCGGCCCTTCCGGCTGGCTGGTTTATTGCTGATAAATCTG
GAGCCGGTGAGCGTGGGTCTCGCGGTATCATTGCAGCACTGGGGCCAGATGGTAAGCCCTCCCGTATCGT
AGTTATCTACACGACGGGGAGTCAGGCAACTATGGATGAACGAAATAGACAGATCGCTGAGATAGGTGCC
TCACTGATTAAGCATTGGTAACTGTCAGACCAAGTTTACTCATATATACTTTAGATTGATTTAAAACTTC
ATTTTTAATTTAAAAGGATCTAGGTGAAGATCCTTTTTGATAATCTCATGACCAAAATCCCTTAACGTGA
GTTTTCGTTCCACTGAGCGTCAGACCCCGTAGAAAAGATCAAAGGATCTTCTTGAGATCCTTTTTTTCTG
CGCGTAATCTGCTGCTTGCAAACAAAAAAACCACCGCTACCAGCGGTGGTTTGTTTGCCGGATCAAGAGC
TACCAACTCTTTTTCCGAAGGTAACTGGCTTCAGCAGAGCGCAGATACCAAATACTGTTCTTCTAGTGTA
GCCGTAGTTAGGCCACCACTTCAAGAACTCTGTAGCACCGCCTACATACCTCGCTCTGCTAATCCTGTTA
CCAGTGGCTGCTGCCAGTGGCGATAAGTCGTGTCTTACCGGGTTGGACTCAAGACGATAGTTACCGGATA
AGGCGCAGCGGTCGGGCTGAACGGGGGGTTCGTGCACACAGCCCAGCTTGGAGCGAACGACCTACACCGA
ACTGAGATACCTACAGCGTGAGCTATGAGAAAGCGCCACGCTTCCCGAAGGGAGAAAGGCGGACAGGTAT
CCGGTAAGCGGCAGGGTCGGAACAGGAGAGCGCACGAGGGAGCTTCCAGGGGGAAACGCCTGGTATCTTT
ATAGTCCTGTCGGGTTTCGCCACCTCTGACTTGAGCGTCGATTTTTGTGATGCTCGTCAGGGGGGCGGAG
CCTATGGAAAAACGCCAGCAACGCGGCCTTTTTACGGTTCCTGGCCTTTTGCTGGCCTTTTGCTCACATG
TTCTTTCCTGCGTTATCCCCTGATTCTGTGGATAACCGTATTACCGCCTTTGAGTGAGCTGATACCGCTC
GCCGCAGCCGAACGACCGAGCGCAGCGAGTCAGTGAGCGAGGAAGCGGAAGAGCGCCCAATACGCAAACC
GCCTCTCCCCGCGCGTTGGCCGATTCATTAATGCAGCTGGCACGACAGGTTTCCCGACTGGAAAGCGGGC
AGTGAGCGCAACGCAATTAATGTGAGTTAGCTCACTCATTAGGCACCCCAGGCTTTACACTTTATGCTTC
CGGCTCGTATGTTGTGTGGAATTGTGAGCGGATAACAATTTCACACAGGAAACAGCTATGACCATGATTA
CGCCAAGCTTGCATGGCGGCCGCATAACTTCGTATAGCATACATTATACGAAGTTATGCATGCTCGGTGG
GTCAGGTGGAAGTGGATCTGGTGCTATGATGGGCAGTGTCGAGCTGAATCTGAGGGAGACTGAGCTGTGT
CTTGGTCTTCCCGGTGGAGATACAGTGGCTCCGGTAACCGGAAACAAGAGAGGGTTCTCAGAGACGGTTG
ATCTGAAGCTAAATCTGAATAATGAGCCTGCAAACAAGGAAGGATCTACGACTCATGACGTCGTGACTTT
TGATTCCAAGGAGAAGAGTGCTTGTCCTAAAGATCCAGCCAAACCTCCGGCCAAGGCACAAGTTGTGGGA
TGGCCACCGGTGAGATCATACCGGAAGAACGTGATGGTTTCCTGCCAAAAATCAAGCGGTGGCCCGGAGG
CGGCGGCGTTCGTGAAGGTATCAATGGACGGAGCACCGTACTTGAGGAAAATCGATTTGAGGATGTATAA
AAGCTACGATGAGCTTTCTAATGCTTTGTCCAACATGTTCAGCTCTTTTACCATGGGCAAACATGGAGGA
GAAGAAGGAATGATAGACTTCATGAATGAGAGGAAATTGATGGATTTGGTGAATAGCTGGGACTATGTTC
CCTCTTATGAAGACAAAGACGGTGATTGGATGCTCGTCGGCGACGTTCCTTGGCCAATGTTCGTCGATAC
ATGCAAGCGTTTACGTCTCATGAAAGGATCGGATGCCATTGGTCTCGCTCCGAGGGCGATGGAGAAGTGC
AAGAGCAGAGCTGGAGCAGGCGCCGGTGAACAAAAGTTGATTTCTGAAGAAGATTTGAACGGTGAACAAA
AGCTAATCTCCGAGGAAGACTTGAACGGTGAACAAAAATTAATCTCAGAAGAAGACTTGAACGGACTCGA
CGGTGAACAAAAGTTGATTTCTGAAGAAGATTTGAACGGTGAACAAAAGCTAATCTCCGAGGAAGACTTG
TAAGGCGCGCCGCTAGCAGTCCCGGGGCTTGCCCATCTGTTTTAGACGTCACAGAAGGACCATGTTTATT
TTAAATTTCACATACATGTGTTTAATTACCTTCATTGTATAAATTCTCGAAACTTTCTCCAATTCTTCGG
TCAGATAAAAAATTTCTCTAGTCACCGTCTTTTATAGAGCTTTTGTCAGATGTTTTTCTGGATGGAATCA
TTGTCCAGTTACTATGCTTTTTATTTATAAGTTTGAAAGTTTAGTTAACTTTTTGTTTTCTTTAATACAT
TTTTTAATCATGTCAACATTTGGGATTTGTAGAAGTAGTAAATTTTTTGTACATGTTGTAGAATTGGATA
AGAACGAAAACAGCTAGTATGTAAAAAAAACGAAAATCCCAAATTCCGTTGTTTGTTTGATATAGTAATA
TTTATAGCATTTTAGTTTCTAAAGATTTTTGATAATCTTTTACATTTGCTTTCACATACATTCGCGCTAC
TACCATACATCATATCCCGCTTTCTTTAATTGCTTCCCCACAGACTCAACCAGCGGGGCCTTCTTCTCGA
GATCTGTTTAGCTTGCCTCGTCCCCGCCGGGTCACCCGGCCAGCGACATGGAGGCCCAGAATACCCTCCT
TGACAGTCTTGACGTGCGCAGCTCAGGGGCATGATGTGACTGTCGCCCGTACATTTAGCCCATACATCCC
CATGTATAATCATTTGCATCCATACATTTTGATGGCCGCACGGCGCGAAGCAAAAATTACGGCTCCTCGC
TGCAGACCTGCGAGCAGGGAAACGCTCCCCTCACAGACGCGTTGAATTGTCCCCACGCCGCGCCCCTGTA
GAGAAATATAAAAGGTTAGGATTTGCCACTGAGGTTCTTCTTTCATATACTTCCTTTTAAAATCTTGCTA
GGATACAGTTCTCACATCACATCCGAACATAAACAACCATGGGTAAGGAAAAGACTCACGTTTCGAGGCC
GCGATTAAATTCCAACATGGATGCTGATTTATATGGGTATAAATGGGCTCGCGATAATGTCGGGCAATCA
GGTGCGACAATCTATCGATTGTATGGGAAGCCCGATGCGCCAGAGTTGTTTCTGAAACATGGCAAAGGTA
GCGTTGCCAATGATGTTACAGATGAGATGGTCAGACTAAACTGGCTGACGGAATTTATGCCTCTTCCGAC
CATCAAGCATTTTATCCGTACTCCTGATGATGCATGGTTACTCACCACTGCGATCCCCGGCAAAACAGCA
TTCCAGGTATTAGAAGAATATCCTGATTCAGGTGAAAATATTGTTGATGCGCTGGCAGTGTTCCTGCGCC
GGTTGCATTCGATTCCTGTTTGTAATTGTCCTTTTAACAGCGATCGCGTATTTCGTCTCGCTCAGGCGCA
ATCACGAATGAATAACGGTTTGGTTGATGCGAGTGATTTTGATGACGAGCGTAATGGCTGGCCTGTTGAA
CAAGTCTGGAAAGAAATGCATAAGCTTTTGCCATTCTCACCGGATTCAGTCGTCACTCATGGTGATTTCT
CACTTGATAACCTTATTTTTGACGAGGGGAAATTAATAGGTTGTATTGATGTTGGACGAGTCGGAATCGC
AGACCGATACCAGGATCTTGCCATCCTATGGAACTGCCTCGGTGAGTTTTCTCCTTCATTACAGAAACGG
CTTTTTCAAAAATATGGTATTGATAATCCTGATATGAATAAATTGCAGTTTCATTTGATGCTCGATGAGT
TTTTCTAATCAGTACTGACAATAAAAAGATTCTTGTTTTCAAGAACTTGTCATTTGTATAGTTTTTTTAT
ATTGTAGTTGTTCTATTTTAATCAAATGTTAGCGTGATTTATATTTTTTTTCGCCTCGACATCATCTGCC
CAGATGCGAAGTTAAGTGCGCAGAAAGTAATATCATGCGTCAATCGTATGTGAATGCTGGTCGCTATACT
GCTGTCGATTCGATACTAACGCCGCCATCCAGTCGACGAACTAGTATAACTTCGTATATGGTATTATATA
CGAAGTTATGCGGCCGCGCGAATTCACTGGCCGTCGTTTTACAACGTCGTGACTGGGAAAACCCTGGCGT
TACCCAACTTAATCGCCTTGCAGCACATCCCCCTTTCGCCAGCTGGCGTAATAGCGAAGAGGCCCGCACC
GATCGCCCTTCCCAACAGTTGCGCAGCCTGAATGGCGAATGGCGCCTGATGCGGTATTTTCTCCTTACGC
ATCTGTGCGGTATTTCACACCGCATACCATCGTCCGGATCAATGAAGTAGATGAGTTTACTACCTGTATA
TACTTTTTTTTTTGTCAAAGTCACTTTTATGGCATTTCCATGTTGAAGGATTAGCCACAGCACTAAATTT
TCAGCGTATGATTGCTTTTAAATATTTAATTTTCATCGTTTTTTAATTAATATTCAAAACGATTTAATGC
CTTCTACATCTGAAGTCAAGCTCATAGACTCGGGTTGGGTAGCTAAAACTACATCTAACACGAAGGGGTA
TAGCCTTCTTAAAGTATACTCATGTATAAACGTTTTGGGTTCATATTTTTGGGCCACGTGGTTTATAAAA
ATTCTTAACTACACCACTCGGTATCCCGCACCCGTCTACGTTTCTACGATTTCGAGCTAATATTGAGTAA
AGTGATTAGCAAAAAAAATAAAAGTACTCGTTGTCGGAGATCAAGAATTTTTCTATTATCTCATCTAAAC
CACTTTCTAAAAGCGAAAAACAAAATCGTAATATGCAGCTTGAATGGGCTTCCATAGTTTGAAAGAAAAA
CCCTAGCAGTACTGGCAAGGGAGACATTCCTTTTACCTGGCTAATCGCCATCTTCCAGCAGGCGCACCAT
TGCCCCTGTTTCACTATCCAGGTTACGGATATAGTTCATGACAATATTTACATTGGTCCAGCCACCAGCT
TGCATGATCTCCGGTATTGAAACTCCAGCGCGGGCCATATCTCGCGCGGCTCCGACACGGGCACTGTGTC
CAGACCAGGCCAGGTATCTCTGACCAGAGTCATCCTTAGCGCCGTAAATCAATCGATGAGTTGCTTCAAA
AATCCCTTCCAGGGCGCGAGTTGATAGCTGGCTGGTGGCAGATGGCGCGGCAACACCATTTTTTCTGACC
CGGCAAAACAGGTAGTTATTCGGATCATCAGCTACACCAGAGACGGAAATCCATCGCTCGACCAGTTTAG
TTACCCCCAGGCTAAGTGCCTTCTCTACACCTGCGGTGCTAACCAGCGTTTTCGTTCTGCCAATATGGAT
TAACATTCTCCCACCGTCAGTACGTGAGATATCTTTAACCCTGATCCTGGCAATTTCGGCTATACGTAAC
AGGGTGTTATAAGCAATCCCCAGAAATGCCAGATTACGTATATCCTGGCAGCGATCGCTATTTTCCATGA
GTGAACGAACCTGGTCGAAATCAGTGCGTTCGAACGCTAGAGCCTGTTTTGCACGTTCACCGGCATCAAC
GTTTTCTTTTCGGATCCGCCGCATAACCAGTGAAACAGCATTGCTGTCACTTGGTCGTGGCAGCCCGGAC
CGACGATGAAGCATGTTTAGCTGGCCCAAATGTTGCTGGATAGTTTTTACTGCCAGACCGCGCGCCTGAA
GATATAGAAGATAATCGCGAACATCTTCAGGTTCTGCGGGAAACCATTTCCGGTTATTCAACTTGCACCA
TGCCGCCCACGACCGGCAAACGGACAGAAGCATTTTCCAGGTATGCTCAGAAAACGCCTGGCGATCCCTG
AACATGTCCATCAGGTTCTTGCGAACCTCATCACTCGTTGCATCGACCGGTAACTTTTAGATTAACATTT
GTTTAAATATGAAATTAGGCAATGTAACATACTGCAGGCAAATTTTGGTGTACGGTAAGTAAATTGGACA
TATGATTTAACAAAGCGACTATAAGTCAGAAAGTGAGAATGAGATTGAAATAATTAATTCAACTTATTCA
ATTGATGATATGCCAGGATTCCTCTTCCTTTATCTTCAATGTTTCGATTAACAGGTCCATTATCCGGTTT
TTAGTTTCGCTGCACATTGCCGAATGACAATCGGATTCCTTTAAGCTTTGCTTTTGCCCTGTTTTCTCTC
CCCAGTAATCGTTGGGTGACTGAACCATCCAGTAGCCGAGAGTTACGTTTTTCCTGATTTAATAAATATC
CATATCTATTTGTCTCGTGGTGTTTTACAGCAACTAACCGAAATTACTATTTTGCATCATCCAACCATAA
AGAGACAACAATAATTCTAGAAAACATATAACAAGTGTTTTTTTCTATTTACGTCTCATACGCAAAGTCC
ACTTTACCATGTTTTGGAAACTTGTACCCAACCATTCATTTTTCGATTTTGTAATGAGGCTCTTTTCTTC
TAACAATCATTGAGGTCATTATCATGTGTCCTCACCTATTGTTTAAATTGAGGCTTGCGCTATTCCCAAA
ATTGTGGGTATTATTTTCATATATCAGTATCTGCAATTTCGGTTCAACTCCGGAAGCTCGGTACCCAACT
GTGGGAATACTCAGGTATCGTAAGATGCAAGAGTTCGAATCTCTTAGCAACCATTATTTTTTTTCTCTCA
ACATAACGAGAACACACAGGGGCGCTATCGCACAGAATCAAATTCGATGACTGGAAATTTTTTGTTAATT
TCAGAGGTCGCCTGACGCATATACCTTTTTCAACTGAAAAATTGGGAGAAAAAGGAAAGGTGAGAGCGCC
GGAACCGGCTTTTCATATAGAATAGAGAAGCGTTCATGACTAAATGCTTGCATCACAATACTTGAAGTTG
ACAATATTATTTAAGGACCTATTGTTTTTTCCAATAGGTGGTTAGCAATCGTCTTACTTTCTAACTTTTC
TTACCTTTTACATTTCAGCAATATATATATATATATATATATATATTTCAAGGATATACCATTGTAATGT
CTGCCCCTAAGAAGATCGTCGTTTTGCCAGGTGACCACGTTGGTCAAGAAATCACAGCCGAAGCCATTAA
GGTTCTTAAAGCTATTTCTGATGTTCGTTCCAATGTCAAGTTCGATTTCGAAAATCATTTAATTGGTGGT
GCTGCTATCGATGCTACAGGTGTTCCACTTCCAGATGAGGCGCTGGAAGCCTCCAAGAAGGCTGATGCCG
TTTTGTTAGGTGCTGTGGGTGGTCCTAAATGGGGTACCGGTAGTGTTAGACCTGAACAAGGTTTACTAAA
AATCCGTAAAGAACTTCAATTGTACGCCAACTTAAGACCATGTAACTTTGCATCCGACTCTCTTTTAGAC
TTATCTCCAATCAAGCCACAATTTGCTAAAGGTACTGACTTCGTTGTTGTTAGAGAATTAGTGGGAGGTA
TTTACTTTGGTAAGAGAAAGGAAGACGATGGTGATGGTGTCGCTTGGGATAGTGAACAATACACCGTTCC
AGAAGTGCAAAGAATCACAAGAATGGCCGCTTTCATGGCCCTACAACATGAGCCACCATTGCCTATTTGG
TCCTTGGATAAAGCTAATGTTTTGGCCTCTTCAAGATTATGGAGAAAAACTGTGGAGGAAACCATCAAGA
ACGAATTTCCTACATTGAAAGTTCAACATCAATTGATTGATTCTGCCGCCATGATCCTAGTTAAGAACCC
AACCCACCTAAATGGTATTATAATCACCAGCAACATGTTTGGTGATATCATCTCCGATGAAGCCTCCGTT
ATCCCAGGCTCCTTGGGTTTGTTGCCATCTGCGTCCTTGGCCTCTTTGCCAGACAAGAACACCGCATTTG
GTTTGTACGAACCATGCCATGGTTCCGCTCCAGATTTGCCAAAGAATAAGGTCAACCCTATCGCCACTAT
CTTGTCTGCTGCAATGATGTTGAAATTGTCATTGAACTTGCCTGAAGAAGGTAAAGCCATTGAAGATGCA
GTTAAAAAGGTTTTGGATGCAGGTATCAGAACTGGTGATTTAGGTGGTTCCAACAGTACCACCGAAGTCG
GTGATGCTGTCGCCGAAGAAGTTAAGAAAATCCTTGCTTAAAAAGATTCTCTTTTTTTGTGATATTTGTA
CATAAACTTTATAAATGAAATTCATAATAGAAACGACACGAAATTACAAAATGGAATATGTTCATAGGGT
AGACGAAACTATATACGCAATCTACATACATTTATCAAGAAGGAGAAAAAGGAGGATGTAAAGGAATACA
GGTAAGCAAATTGATACTAATGGCTCAACGTGATAAGGAAAAAGAATTGCACTTTAACATTAATATTGAC
AAGGAGGAGGGCATCACA
